Addgene plasmid #215406: GatA_pET29b
Purpose: Expression construct for GatA gene, codon optimized for expression in E. coli
Depositing lab: Gregg Beckham. Depositing organization: National Laboratory of the Rockies (NLR). Publication: Natural diversity screening, assay development, and characterization of nylon-6 enzymatic depolymerization. Bell EL, Rosetto G, Ingraham MA, Ramirez KJ, Lincoln C, Clarke RW, Gado JE, Lilly JL, Kucharzyk KH, Erickson E, Beckham GT. Nat Commun. 2024 Feb 9;15(1):1217. doi: 10.1038/s41467-024-45523-5. PubMed 38336849.
Backbone
  Vector backbone: pET29b
  Vector type: Bacterial Expression
Growth in bacteria
  Bacterial resistance: Kanamycin, 50 μg/mL
  Growth temperature: 37°C
  Growth strain: DH5alpha
  Copy number: High Copy
Gene/Insert
  Gene/Insert name: GatA (alt name: Amidase from Metagenome)
  Species: Metagenome
  Cloning method: Gene Synthesis
Resource information
  A portion of this plasmid was derived from a plasmid made by: Gene from amidase described in Bittner, N. et al. Novel urethanases for the enzymatic decomposition of polyurethanes. (2020).
Terms and licenses: Academic/Nonprofit Terms; Industry Terms: Not Available to Industry
How to cite: GatA_pET29b was a gift from Gregg Beckham (Addgene plasmid # 215406 ; http://n2t.net/addgene:215406 ; RRID:Addgene_215406)
