[The description below was written by a language model from this plasmid's Addgene catalogue record and pLannotate feature annotations shown in this document.]
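Description:
GatA_pET29b is a bacterial expression plasmid built on the pET29b backbone. It carries a synthesized, E. coli codon-optimized gene for GatA, an amidase of metagenomic origin. The sequenced record is 6,704 nt. The plasmid is maintained through a ColE1/pMB1-type origin accompanied by the bom mobility region and the rop gene. The catalogue lists it as high copy, although rop normally moderates copy number in pET-type vectors. Selection is by kanamycin through the aph(3')-Ia resistance gene. An f1 origin is also present, and short tetracycline-resistance fragments and a small predicted E. coli ORF appear to be pBR322-derived backbone remnants rather than functional parts.

Expression follows the standard pET arrangement. A T7 promoter is followed immediately by a lac operator and the strong T7 gene 10 ribosome binding site, and the plasmid's own lacI gene supplies repressor. Transcription therefore depends on a host that supplies T7 RNA polymerase and is relieved by IPTG or lactose. The feature table does not annotate the GatA coding sequence itself. However, the unannotated stretch between the RBS near the end of the numbering and the tag at about position 1474 is where the insert would sit. A polyhistidine match (an 18 nt fragment, consistent with a six-histidine tag) lies just upstream of the T7 terminator, suggesting a C-terminal His tag for affinity purification, though the record does not state the fusion explicitly. The short "SET1" hit nearby is probably an incidental match to vector sequence.

The construct is intended for recombinant production of GatA. The associated work concerns screening and characterizing enzymes for nylon-6 depolymerization, and the gene derives from an amidase previously described as a urethanase.
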