Features (pLannotate 1.2.2; 18 found; start..end, strand, type, name):
   1474..1491    +  CDS            9xHis (fragment): 9xHis affinity tag
   1501..1550    +  CDS            SET1 (fragment): solubility-enhancement tag derived from T7 phage gene 10B
   1558..1605    +  terminator     T7 terminator: transcription terminator for bacteriophage T7 RNA polymerase
   1642..2070    +  rep_origin     f1 ori (sequence partly withheld): f1 bacteriophage origin of replication; arrow indicates direction of (+) strand synthesis
   2123..2180    +  promoter       AmpR promoter (fragment): bla
   2189..3004    -  CDS            KanR: aminoglycoside phosphotransferase; aph(3')-Ia; confers resistance to kanamycin in bacteria or G418 (Geneticin®) in eukaryotes
   3126..3714    +  rep_origin     ori: high-copy-number ColE1/pMB1/pBR322/pUC origin of replication
   3900..4039    -  misc_feature   bom: basis of mobility region from pBR322
   4141..4332    -  CDS            rop: Rop protein, which maintains plasmids at low copy number; rop
   4349..4729    +  CDS            YPB1_ECOLX: Protein predicted: Swiss-Prot protein existence level 4. From Escherichia coli.
   4801..5092    -  CDS            TcR (fragment): tetracycline efflux protein; tet; confers resistance to tetracycline
   5107..5128    -  protein_bind   CAP binding site: CAP binding activates transcription in the presence of cAMP. E. coli catabolite activator protein
   5141..6223    -  CDS            lacI: lac repressor; lacI; The lac repressor binds to the lac operator to inhibit transcription in E. coli. This inhibition can be relieved by adding lactose or isopropyl-β-D-thiogalactopyranoside (IPTG).
   6224..6301    -  promoter       lacI promoter: lacI
   6309..6588    -  CDS            TcR (fragment): tetracycline efflux protein; tet; confers resistance to tetracycline
   6614..6632    +  promoter       T7 promoter: promoter for bacteriophage T7 RNA polymerase
   6633..6657    +  protein_bind   lac operator: The lac repressor binds to the lac operator to inhibit transcription in E. coli. This inhibition can be relieved by adding lactose or isopropyl-β-D-thiogalactopyranoside (IPTG). lac repressor encoded by lacI
   6672..6694    +  RBS            RBS: efficient ribosome binding site from bacteriophage T7 gene 10 (Olins and Rangwala, 1989)
>Addgene plasmid #215406 | GatA_pET29b | addgene full sequence | sequence record 426050 | Addgene NGS Result
ACAGGTCTGCACTTCAGATCCGCGTCCGAACTGGGTCGAATGATAAGACGCGGAGAAATATCTTCAGCTG
AGTTGACAGATCATTTTATCCAGAGAATAGAGACACTCGATGGTAAAACGAATGCCGTGGTTGCCCGGGA
TTTCGATCGTGCACGCGCACTGGCCAAGGAAGCTGACGCAGCACAGGCCCGCGGCGCTTCTTTAGGTGCC
CTGCACGGACTGCCGTTTACAATTAAGGATGCCTATGAAGTGGAAGGTATCGTATCTACAGGTGGAAATC
CAACTTGGAAAGATCACGTGCCAACGTCATCAGCAACCGCCGTCGAACGTCTTCAGCGGTCTGGCGCTAT
TGTCATGGGTAAAACGAACGTCCCATATCTTTCTGGTGATCTGCAGACTTATAATGACATATATGGTACT
ACAAACAACCCCTGGGCACTTGACTGCGGTCCTGGGGGTAGCTCAGGCGGGAGCGCAGCTTCTCTGGCGG
CCGGTTTTGCTGCGGCCGAATTTGGTTCTGACATCGGAGGCAGCATCCGCACTCCGGCCCATCTCTGCGG
AGTATTTGGCCACAAGCCTTCGTTCGGTATCGTTCCTAAACGCGGTCATCTCTCTCCGCCCCCGGGATGC
TTAAGCGAAGGCGATTTATCTGTGGCAGGACCACTTGCACGCAGCGCAGAGGATCTGAAGCTGTTACTGA
GCCTCACTGCAGGGCCGGATTGGGCGGATGCCGCCGGCTGGAAACTCGATTTACCGCCAGCACGCGCCCG
TACTCCTCGGGAGCTGCGGGCGGCAGTCTGGATTGATGACGAATTCTGCGACATTGATCGCGAATCAGCT
GACCTCCTGCGTAATGCCGCAAAAGCACTGCAGGATGCCGGAGCCAACGTTGATTGGAATGCCCGACCTG
ATTTCACCCTTGCTGAAATAACTGAGTGTTATCTGATCCTCCTGCACTCTCAAATAGGCGCAGGCATGCC
ACAGTCAATCAGAGACCATTGGGCTGAAATGAAAAAAGGCTTTGCCCCCGACGATAAATCCCACGCGGCT
TTACAAGCGATCGGGGGCACCCTCTCTCTGGCTGAACGAGCAGTTTGGAAAGAAGTTCAGGCTCAGTTAC
GCTGGAAATGGCATACATTTTTTAAAAGCTATGATGTGGTGCTTTCACCGGTTCTCATGCGGCCTGCTTT
TGAGCACAACCATCAGTCGAATTGGCACAAAAGAGAACTGGATGTGAATGGTGTTAAACGTCCTTACATG
GATGTGTTAATTTGGGCTGGTCCAGCGGTTGTCTCCTACCTGCCGGCTACAGCGGCGCCGGTCGGCGTGA
CAAGTGAAGGGAAGCCTGTGGGTATTCAGATTATTGGCCCACACTTAGAAGACTATACCACAATTGCTGT
GGCGGGGATGTTCGAAGAAATCCTGGGAGGATTCAAACCGCCGAAGGGTTGGGCTGCAGCGCTCGAACTC
GAGCACCACCACCACCACCACTGAGATCCGGCTGCTAACAAAGCCCGAAAGGAAGCTGAGTTGGCTGCTG
CCACCGCTGAGCAATAACTAGCATAACCCCTTGGGGCCTCTAAACGGGTCTTGAGGGGTTTTTTGCTGAA
AGGAGGAACTATATCCGGATTGGCGAATGGG
[124 nt withheld, positions 1642-1765]
C
[91 nt withheld, positions 1767-1857]
A
[49 nt withheld, positions 1859-1907]
CCTTTGACGTTGGAGTCCACGTTCTTT
[37 nt withheld, positions 1935-1971]
ACCCTATCTCGGTCTATTCTTTTGATTTATAAGGGATTTTGCCGATTTCGGCCTATTGGTTAAAAAATGA
GCTGATTTAACAAAAATTTAACGCGAATTTTAACAAAATATTAACGCTTACAATTTAGGTGGCACTTTTC
GGGGAAATGTGCGCGGAACCCCTATTTGTTTATTTTTCTAAATACATTCAAATATGTATCCGCTCATGAA
TTAATTCTTAGAAAAACTCATCGAGCATCAAATGAAACTGCAATTTATTCATATCAGGATTATCAATACC
ATATTTTTGAAAAAGCCGTTTCTGTAATGAAGGAGAAAACTCACCGAGGCAGTTCCATAGGATGGCAAGA
TCCTGGTATCGGTCTGCGATTCCGACTCGTCCAACATCAATACAACCTATTAATTTCCCCTCGTCAAAAA
TAAGGTTATCAAGTGAGAAATCACCATGAGTGACGACTGAATCCGGTGAGAATGGCAAAAGTTTATGCAT
TTCTTTCCAGACTTGTTCAACAGGCCAGCCATTACGCTCGTCATCAAAATCACTCGCATCAACCAAACCG
TTATTCATTCGTGATTGCGCCTGAGCGAGACGAAATACGCGATCGCTGTTAAAAGGACAATTACAAACAG
GAATCGAATGCAACCGGCGCAGGAACACTGCCAGCGCATCAACAATATTTTCACCTGAATCAGGATATTC
TTCTAATACCTGGAATGCTGTTTTCCCGGGGATCGCAGTGGTGAGTAACCATGCATCATCAGGAGTACGG
ATAAAATGCTTGATGGTCGGAAGAGGCATAAATTCCGTCAGCCAGTTTAGTCTGACCATCTCATCTGTAA
CATCATTGGCAACGCTACCTTTGCCATGTTTCAGAAACAACTCTGGCGCATCGGGCTTCCCATACAATCG
ATAGATTGTCGCACCTGATTGCCCGACATTATCGCGAGCCCATTTATACCCATATAAATCAGCATCCATG
TTGGAATTTAATCGCGGCCTAGAGCAAGACGTTTCCCGTTGAATATGGCTCATAACACCCCTTGTATTAC
TGTTTATGTAAGCAGACAGTTTTATTGTTCATGACCAAAATCCCTTAACGTGAGTTTTCGTTCCACTGAG
CGTCAGACCCCGTAGAAAAGATCAAAGGATCTTCTTGAGATCCTTTTTTTCTGCGCGTAATCTGCTGCTT
GCAAACAAAAAAACCACCGCTACCAGCGGTGGTTTGTTTGCCGGATCAAGAGCTACCAACTCTTTTTCCG
AAGGTAACTGGCTTCAGCAGAGCGCAGATACCAAATACTGTCCTTCTAGTGTAGCCGTAGTTAGGCCACC
ACTTCAAGAACTCTGTAGCACCGCCTACATACCTCGCTCTGCTAATCCTGTTACCAGTGGCTGCTGCCAG
TGGCGATAAGTCGTGTCTTACCGGGTTGGACTCAAGACGATAGTTACCGGATAAGGCGCAGCGGTCGGGC
TGAACGGGGGGTTCGTGCACACAGCCCAGCTTGGAGCGAACGACCTACACCGAACTGAGATACCTACAGC
GTGAGCTATGAGAAAGCGCCACGCTTCCCGAAGGGAGAAAGGCGGACAGGTATCCGGTAAGCGGCAGGGT
CGGAACAGGAGAGCGCACGAGGGAGCTTCCAGGGGGAAACGCCTGGTATCTTTATAGTCCTGTCGGGTTT
CGCCACCTCTGACTTGAGCGTCGATTTTTGTGATGCTCGTCAGGGGGGCGGAGCCTATGGAAAAACGCCA
GCAACGCGGCCTTTTTACGGTTCCTGGCCTTTTGCTGGCCTTTTGCTCACATGTTCTTTCCTGCGTTATC
CCCTGATTCTGTGGATAACCGTATTACCGCCTTTGAGTGAGCTGATACCGCTCGCCGCAGCCGAACGACC
GAGCGCAGCGAGTCAGTGAGCGAGGAAGCGGAAGAGCGCCTGATGCGGTATTTTCTCCTTACGCATCTGT
GCGGTATTTCACACCGCAATGGTGCACTCTCAGTACAATCTGCTCTGATGCCGCATAGTTAAGCCAGTAT
ACACTCCGCTATCGCTACGTGACTGGGTCATGGCTGCGCCCCGACACCCGCCAACACCCGCTGACGCGCC
CTGACGGGCTTGTCTGCTCCCGGCATCCGCTTACAGACAAGCTGTGACCGTCTCCGGGAGCTGCATGTGT
CAGAGGTTTTCACCGTCATCACCGAAACGCGCGAGGCAGCTGCGGTAAAGCTCATCAGCGTGGTCGTGAA
GCGATTCACAGATGTCTGCCTGTTCATCCGCGTCCAGCTCGTTGAGTTTCTCCAGAAGCGTTAATGTCTG
GCTTCTGATAAAGCGGGCCATGTTAAGGGCGGTTTTTTCCTGTTTGGTCACTGATGCCTCCGTGTAAGGG
GGATTTCTGTTCATGGGGGTAATGATACCGATGAAACGAGAGAGGATGCTCACGATACGGGTTACTGATG
ATGAACATGCCCGGTTACTGGAACGTTGTGAGGGTAAACAACTGGCGGTATGGATGCGGCGGGACCAGAG
AAAAATCACTCAGGGTCAATGCCAGCGCTTCGTTAATACAGATGTAGGTGTTCCACAGGGTAGCCAGCAG
CATCCTGCGATGCAGATCCGGAACATAATGGTGCAGGGCGCTGACTTCCGCGTTTCCAGACTTTACGAAA
CACGGAAACCGAAGACCATTCATGTTGTTGCTCAGGTCGCAGACGTTTTGCAGCAGCAGTCGCTTCACGT
TCGCTCGCGTATCGGTGATTCATTCTGCTAACCAGTAAGGCAACCCCGCCAGCCTAGCCGGGTCCTCAAC
GACAGGAGCACGATCATGCGCACCCGTGGGGCCGCCATGCCGGCGATAATGGCCTGCTTCTCGCCGAAAC
GTTTGGTGGCGGGACCAGTGACGAAGGCTTGAGCGAGGGCGTGCAAGATTCCGAATACCGCAAGCGACAG
GCCGATCATCGTCGCGCTCCAGCGAAAGCGGTCCTCGCCGAAAATGACCCAGAGCGCTGCCGGCACCTGT
CCTACGAGTTGCATGATAAAGAAGACAGTCATAAGTGCGGCGACGATAGTCATGCCCCGCGCCCACCGGA
AGGAGCTGACTGGGTTGAAGGCTCTCAAGGGCATCGGTCGAGATCCCGGTGCCTAATGAGTGAGCTAACT
TACATTAATTGCGTTGCGCTCACTGCCCGCTTTCCAGTCGGGAAACCTGTCGTGCCAGCTGCATTAATGA
ATCGGCCAACGCGCGGGGAGAGGCGGTTTGCGTATTGGGCGCCAGGGTGGTTTTTCTTTTCACCAGTGAG
ACGGGCAACAGCTGATTGCCCTTCACCGCCTGGCCCTGAGAGAGTTGCAGCAAGCGGTCCACGCTGGTTT
GCCCCAGCAGGCGAAAATCCTGTTTGATGGTGGTTAACGGCGGGATATAACATGAGCTGTCTTCGGTATC
GTCGTATCCCACTACCGAGATGTCCGCACCAACGCGCAGCCCGGACTCGGTAATGGCGCGCATTGCGCCC
AGCGCCATCTGATCGTTGGCAACCAGCATCGCAGTGGGAACGATGCCCTCATTCAGCATTTGCATGGTTT
GTTGAAAACCGGACATGGCACTCCAGTCGCCTTCCCGTTCCGCTATCGGCTGAATTTGATTGCGAGTGAG
ATATTTATGCCAGCCAGCCAGACGCAGACGCGCCGAGACAGAACTTAATGGGCCCGCTAACAGCGCGATT
TGCTGGTGACCCAATGCGACCAGATGCTCCACGCCCAGTCGCGTACCGTCTTCATGGGAGAAAATAATAC
TGTTGATGGGTGTCTGGTCAGAGACATCAAGAAATAACGCCGGAACATTAGTGCAGGCAGCTTCCACAGC
AATGGCATCCTGGTCATCCAGCGGATAGTTAATGATCAGCCCACTGACGCGTTGCGCGAGAAGATTGTGC
ACCGCCGCTTTACAGGCTTCGACGCCGCTTCGTTCTACCATCGACACCACCACGCTGGCACCCAGTTGAT
CGGCGCGAGATTTAATCGCCGCGACAATTTGCGACGGCGCGTGCAGGGCCAGACTGGAGGTGGCAACGCC
AATCAGCAACGACTGTTTGCCCGCCAGTTGTTGTGCCACGCGGTTGGGAATGTAATTCAGCTCCGCCATC
GCCGCTTCCACTTTTTCCCGCGTTTTCGCAGAAACGTGGCTGGCCTGGTTCACCACGCGGGAAACGGTCT
GATAAGAGACACCGGCATACTCTGCGACATCGTATAACGTTACTGGTTTCACATTCACCACCCTGAATTG
ACTCTCTTCCGGGCGCTATCATGCCATACCGCGAAAGGTTTTGCGCCATTCGATGGTGTCCGGGATCTCG
ACGCTCTCCCTTATGCGACTCCTGCATTAGGAAGCAGCCCAGTAGTAGGTTGAGGCCGTTGAGCACCGCC
GCCGCAAGGAATGGTGCATGCAAGGAGATGGCGCCCAACAGTCCCCCGGCCACGGGGCCTGCCACCATAC
CCACGCCGAAACAAGCGCTCATGAGCCCGAAGTGGCGAGCCCGATCTTCCCCATCGGTGATGTCGGCGAT
ATAGGCGCCAGCAACCGCACCTGTGGCGCCGGTGATGCCGGCCACGATGCGTCCGGCGTAGAGGATCGAG
ATCGATCTCGATCCCGCGAAATTAATACGACTCACTATAGGGGAATTGTGAGCGGATAACAATTCCCCTC
TAGAAATAATTTTGTTTAACTTTAAGAAGGAGATATACATATG
